Addgene plasmid #43367: II-GCCA
Depositing lab: Chad Cowan & Kiran Musunuru. Depositing organization: Harvard University. Publication: A TALEN Genome-Editing System for Generating Human Stem Cell-Based Disease Models. Ding Q, Lee YK, Schaefer EA, Peters DT, Veres A, Kim K, Kuperwasser N, Motola DL, Meissner TB, Hendriks WT, Trevisan M, Gupta RM, Moisan A, Banks E, Friesen M, Schinzel RT, Xia F, Tang A, Xia Y, Figueroa E, Wann A, Ahfeldt T, Daheron L, Zhang F, Rubin LL, Peng LF, Chung RT, Musunuru K, Cowan CA. Cell Stem Cell. 2012 Dec 12. pii: S1934-5909(12)00645-5. doi: 10.1016/j.stem.2012.11.011. PubMed 23246482.
Backbone
  Vector backbone: pCRII-TOPO
  Backbone manufacturer: Invitrogen
  Backbone size w/o insert (bp): 3973
  Vector type: Bacterial Cloning
Growth in bacteria
  Bacterial resistance: Ampicillin and Kanamycin, 100 & 50 μg/mL
  Growth temperature: 37°C
  Growth strain: Top10
  Copy number: High Copy
Gene/Insert
  Gene/Insert name: II-GCCA
  Species: Synthetic
  Insert size (bp): 426
  Cloning method: TOPO Cloning
  Sequencing primers: 5′ T7; 3′ M13-rev
Terms and licenses: Academic/Nonprofit Terms; Industry Terms: Not Available to Industry
How to cite: II-GCCA was a gift from Chad Cowan & Kiran Musunuru (Addgene plasmid # 43367 ; http://n2t.net/addgene:43367 ; RRID:Addgene_43367)
