[The description below was written by a language model from this plasmid's Addgene catalogue record.]
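Description:
II-GCCA is a bacterial cloning plasmid built on the commercial pCRII-TOPO backbone (about 4 kb without insert), carrying a 426 bp synthetic insert introduced by TOPO cloning. It is a high-copy plasmid maintained in E. coli and carries both ampicillin and kanamycin resistance, as is standard for this backbone, so either or both antibiotics can be used for selection. The insert sits between the T7 and M13-reverse priming sites, which are the listed sequencing primers. No feature table is provided, so the exact positions of the origin, resistance genes and flanking elements are not documented here.

The record does not describe the insert beyond its name, synthetic origin and size. The associated publication describes a TALEN genome-editing system for generating human stem cell-based disease models, which suggests that this plasmid is one component of a library of pre-assembled TALE repeat modules. The name is consistent with a four-repeat block recognising the bases G, C, C and A, and the size fits roughly four repeats of about 34 amino acids each. The "II" prefix may indicate the block's position in the ordered assembly of a full repeat array. These readings are inferences from the name, size and publication rather than stated facts.

The plasmid has no promoter-driven expression cassette described and is classed purely as a cloning vector. It would serve as a storage and source plasmid from which the module is taken for assembly into a TALEN expression construct, not as a functional nuclease vector itself.
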