>Addgene plasmid #43367 | II-GCCA | depositor partial sequence | sequence record 58632 | II-GCCA sequence 426 bps
CGTCTCGCTTAACCCCAGAGCAGGTCGTGGCAATCGCGAGCAATAACGGCGGAAAACAGGCTTTGGAAAC
GGTGCAGAGGCTCCTTCCAGTGCTGTGCCAAGCGCACGGACTCACCCCAGAGCAGGTCGTGGCGATCGCA
AGCCACGACGGAGGAAAGCAAGCCTTGGAAACAGTACAGAGGCTGTTGCCTGTGCTGTGCCAAGCGCACG
GCCTCACCCCAGAGCAGGTCGTGGCGATCGCAAGCCACGACGGAGGAAAGCAAGCCTTGGAAACAGTACA
GAGGCTGTTGCCTGTGCTGTGCCAAGCGCACGGATTAACCCCAGAGCAGGTCGTGGCAATCGCCTCCAAC
ATTGGCGGGAAACAGGCACTCGAGACTGTCCAGCGCCTGCTTCCCGTGCTGTGCCAAGCGCACGGGCTCA
GAGACG
