>Addgene plasmid #43367 | II-GCCA | addgene partial sequence | sequence record 61897 | M13-F20 5'-TGTAAAACGACGGCCAGT-3'
CTATAGGGCGAATTGGGCCCTCTAGATGCATGCTCGAGCGGCCGCCAGTGTGATGGATATCTGCAGAATT
CGCCCTTATATAGATGCCGTCCTAGCGCGTCTCGCTTAACCCCAGAGCAGGTCGTGGCAATCGCGAGCAA
TAACGGCGGAAAACAGGCTTTGGAAACGGTGCAGAGGCTCCTTCCAGTGCTGTGCCAAGCGCACGGACTC
ACCCCAGAGCAGGTCGTGGCGATCGCAAGCCACGACGGAGGAAAGCAAGCCTTGGAAACAGTACAGAGGC
TGTTGCCTGTGCTGTGCCAAGCGCACGGCCTCACCCCAGAGCAGGTCGTGGCGATCGCAAGCCACGACGG
AGGAAAGCAAGCCTTGGAAACAGTACAGAGGCTGTTGCCTGTGCTGTGCCAAGCGCACGGATTAACCCCA
GAGCAGGTCGTGGCAATCGCCTCCAACATTGGCGGGAAACAGGCACTCGAGACTGTCCAGCGCCTGCTTC
CCGTGCTGTGCCAAGCGCACGGGCTCAGAGACGTGGGCACAGGAAAGATACTTAAGGGCGAATTCCAGCA
CACTGGCGGCCGTTACTAGTGGATCCGAGCTCGGTACCAAGCTTGGCGTAATCATGGTCATAGCTGTTTC
CTGTGTGAAATTGTTATCCGCTCACAATTCCACACAACATACGAGCCGGAAGCATAAAGTGTAAAGCCTG
GGGTGCCTAATGAGTGAGCTAACTCACATTAATTGCGTTGCGCTCACTGCCCGCTTTCCAGTCGGGAAAC
CTGTCGTGCCAGCTGCATTAATGAATCGGCCAACGCGCGGGGAGAGGCGGTTTGCGTATTGGGCGCTCTT
CCGCTTCCTCGCTCACTGACTCGCTGCGCTCGGTCGTTCGGCTGCGGCGAGCGGTATCAGCTCACTCAAA
GGCGGTAATACGGTTATCCACAGAATCAGGGGATAACGCAGGAAAGAACATGTGAGCAAAAGGCCAGCAA
AAGGCCAGGAACCGTAAAAAGGCCGCGTT
